Addgene plasmid #128476: S12_EcoRV_PGK_AscI
Purpose: PGK promoter
Depositing lab: Lindy Barrett. Depositing organization: Broad Institute. Publication: A multiplexed gRNA piggyBac transposon system facilitates efficient induction of CRISPRi and CRISPRa in human pluripotent stem cells. Hazelbaker DZ, Beccard A, Angelini G, Mazzucato P, Messana A, Lam D, Eggan K, Barrett LE. Sci Rep. 2020 Jan 20;10(1):635. doi: 10.1038/s41598-020-57500-1. PubMed 31959800.
Backbone
  Vector backbone: pUC57 Kan
  Backbone manufacturer: Genewiz
  Backbone size w/o insert (bp): 2579
  Vector type: Bacterial Expression
Growth in bacteria
  Bacterial resistance: Kanamycin, 50 μg/mL
  Growth temperature: 37°C
  Growth strain: DH5alpha
  Copy number: High Copy
Gene/Insert
  Gene/Insert name: PGK promoter
  Species: Synthetic
  Cloning method: Restriction Enzyme; 5′ cloning site Unknown (unknown if destroyed)
Terms and licenses: Academic/Nonprofit Terms; Industry Terms: Not Available to Industry
How to cite: S12_EcoRV_PGK_AscI was a gift from Lindy Barrett (Addgene plasmid # 128476 ; http://n2t.net/addgene:128476 ; RRID:Addgene_128476)
