[The description below was written by a language model from this plasmid's Addgene catalogue record and pLannotate feature annotations shown in this document.]
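Description:
S12_EcoRV_PGK_AscI is a small (about 3.15 kb) cloning plasmid built on the commercial pUC57-Kan gene-synthesis backbone. It serves as a storage and donor vector for a single regulatory part, the PGK promoter. The plasmid is propagated in E. coli from a high-copy ColE1/pUC-type origin. It is selected with kanamycin through an aph(3')-Ia aminoglycoside phosphotransferase gene, which the annotation places downstream of the bla (AmpR) promoter. Other annotated elements are residual backbone features: short fragments of rop, the pBR322 bom region and lacI, plus the CAP binding site, lac promoter and lac operator that flank the pUC cloning region.

The payload is a roughly 500 bp segment annotated as the mouse phosphoglycerate kinase 1 promoter, a constitutive promoter widely used to drive moderate, stable transgene expression in mammalian cells, including stem cells. The catalogue lists the insert species as synthetic, consistent with a synthesised fragment. It lies between the lac promoter/operator and a remaining lacZα fragment, so it interrupts the lacZα cloning region, and no coding sequence, reporter or polyadenylation signal is annotated after it. Although catalogued as a bacterial expression vector, the plasmid therefore carries no expression cassette of its own.

The name suggests the promoter is flanked by EcoRV and AscI sites so it can be excised as a module, but the record lists the cloning sites as unknown and does not confirm this. The associated publication describes a multiplexed gRNA piggyBac transposon system for CRISPRi and CRISPRa in human pluripotent stem cells. This plasmid is most plausibly one of the building-block parts used to assemble those vectors, though its exact role is not stated.
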