Features (pLannotate 1.2.2; 11 found; start..end, strand, type, name):
      5..40      +  CDS            rop (fragment): Rop protein, which maintains plasmids at low copy number; rop
    142..241     +  misc_feature   bom (fragment): basis of mobility region from pBR322
    247..404     -  CDS            lacZα (fragment): LacZα fragment of β-galactosidase; lacZ fragment
    434..933     -  promoter       PGK promoter: mouse phosphoglycerate kinase 1 promoter
   1003..1019    -  protein_bind   lac operator: The lac repressor binds to the lac operator to inhibit transcription in E. coli. This inhibition can be relieved by adding lactose or isopropyl-β-D-thiogalactopyranoside (IPTG). lac repressor encoded by lacI
   1027..1057    -  promoter       lac promoter: promoter for the E. coli lac operon
   1072..1093    -  protein_bind   CAP binding site: CAP binding activates transcription in the presence of cAMP. E. coli catabolite activator protein
   1106..1198    -  CDS            lacI (fragment): lac repressor; lacI; The lac repressor binds to the lac operator to inhibit transcription in E. coli. This inhibition can be relieved by adding lactose or isopropyl-β-D-thiogalactopyranoside (IPTG).
   1381..1969    -  rep_origin     ori: high-copy-number ColE1/pMB1/pBR322/pUC origin of replication
   2140..2955    -  CDS            KanR: aminoglycoside phosphotransferase; aph(3')-Ia; confers resistance to kanamycin in bacteria or G418 (Geneticin®) in eukaryotes
   2956..3060    -  promoter       AmpR promoter: bla
>Addgene plasmid #128476 | S12_EcoRV_PGK_AscI | addgene full sequence | sequence record 254542 | Addgene NGS Result
TCGTCTCGCGCGTTTCGGTGATGACGGTGAAAACCTCTGACACATGCAGCTCCCGGAGACGGTCACAGCT
TGTCTGTAAGCGGATGCCGGGAGCAGACAAGCCCGTCAGGGCGCGTCAGCGGGTGTTGGCGGGTGTCGGG
GCTGGCTTAACTATGCGGCATCAGAGCAGATTGTACTGAGAGTGCACCATATGCGGTGTGAAATACCGCA
CAGATGCGTAAGGAGAAAATACCGCATCAGGCGCCATTCGCCATTCAGGCTGCGCAACTGTTGGGAAGGG
CGATCGGTGCGGGCCTCTTCGCTATTACGCCAGCTGGCGAAAGGGGGATGTGCTGCAAGGCGATTAAGTT
GGGTAACGCCAGGGTTTTCCCAGTCACGACGTTGTAAAACGACGGCCAGTGAATTGACGCGTATTGGGAT
GTTCCGGCGCGCCCGAAAGGCCCGGAGATGAGGAAGAGGAGAACAGCGCGGCAGACGTGCGCTTTTGAAG
CGTGCAGAATGCCGGGCCTCGGGAGGACCTTCGGGCGCCCGCCCCGCCCCTGAGCCCGCCCCTGAGCCCG
CCCCCGGACCCACCCCTTCCCAGCCTCTGAGCCCAGAAAGCGAAGGAGCAAAGCTGCTATTGGCCGCTGC
CCCAAAGGCCTACCCGCTTCCATTGCTCAGCGGTGCTGTCCATCTGCACGAGACTAGTGAGACGTGCTAC
TTCCATTTGTCACGTCCTGCACGACGCGAGCTGCGGGGCGGGGGGGAACTTCCTGACTAGGGGAGGAGTA
GAAGGTGGCGCGAAGGGGCCACCAAAGAACGGAGCCGGTTGGCGCCTACCGGTGGATGTGGAATGTGTGC
GAGGCCAGAGGCCACTTGTGTAGCGCCAAGTGCCCAGCGGGGCTGCTAAAGCGCATGCTCCAGACTGCCT
TGGGAAAAGCGCCTCCCCTACCCGATATCGTTCCATCCCAATGGCGCGCCGAGCTTGGCTCGAGCATGGT
CATAGCTGTTTCCTGTGTGAAATTGTTATCCGCTCACAATTCCACACAACATACGAGCCGGAAGCATAAA
GTGTAAAGCCTGGGGTGCCTAATGAGTGAGCTAACTCACATTAATTGCGTTGCGCTCACTGCCCGCTTTC
CAGTCGGGAAACCTGTCGTGCCAGCTGCATTAATGAATCGGCCAACGCGCGGGGAGAGGCGGTTTGCGTA
TTGGGCGCTCTTCCGCTTCCTCGCTCACTGACTCGCTGCGCTCGGTCGTTCGGCTGCGGCGAGCGGTATC
AGCTCACTCAAAGGCGGTAATACGGTTATCCACAGAATCAGGGGATAACGCAGGAAAGAACATGTGAGCA
AAAGGCCAGCAAAAGGCCAGGAACCGTAAAAAGGCCGCGTTGCTGGCGTTTTTCCATAGGCTCCGCCCCC
CTGACGAGCATCACAAAAATCGACGCTCAAGTCAGAGGTGGCGAAACCCGACAGGACTATAAAGATACCA
GGCGTTTCCCCCTGGAAGCTCCCTCGTGCGCTCTCCTGTTCCGACCCTGCCGCTTACCGGATACCTGTCC
GCCTTTCTCCCTTCGGGAAGCGTGGCGCTTTCTCATAGCTCACGCTGTAGGTATCTCAGTTCGGTGTAGG
TCGTTCGCTCCAAGCTGGGCTGTGTGCACGAACCCCCCGTTCAGCCCGACCGCTGCGCCTTATCCGGTAA
CTATCGTCTTGAGTCCAACCCGGTAAGACACGACTTATCGCCACTGGCAGCAGCCACTGGTAACAGGATT
AGCAGAGCGAGGTATGTAGGCGGTGCTACAGAGTTCTTGAAGTGGTGGCCTAACTACGGCTACACTAGAA
GAACAGTATTTGGTATCTGCGCTCTGCTGAAGCCAGTTACCTTCGGAAAAAGAGTTGGTAGCTCTTGATC
CGGCAAACAAACCACCGCTGGTAGCGGTGGTTTTTTTGTTTGCAAGCAGCAGATTACGCGCAGAAAAAAA
GGATCTCAAGAAGATCCTTTGATCTTTTCTACGGGGTCTGACGCTCAGTGGAACGAAAACTCACGTTAAG
GGATTTTGGTCATGAGATTATCAAAAAGGATCTTCACCTAGATCCTTTTAAATTAAAAATGAAGTTTTAA
ATCAATCTAAAGTATATATGAGTAAACTTGGTCTGACAGTTAGAAAAACTCATCGAGCATCAAATGAAAC
TGCAATTTATTCATATCAGGATTATCAATACCATATTTTTGAAAAAGCCGTTTCTGTAATGAAGGAGAAA
ACTCACCGAGGCAGTTCCATAGGATGGCAAGATCCTGGTATCGGTCTGCGATTCCGACTCGTCCAACATC
AATACAACCTATTAATTTCCCCTCGTCAAAAATAAGGTTATCAAGTGAGAAATCACCATGAGTGACGACT
GAATCCGGTGAGAATGGCAAAAGTTTATGCATTTCTTTCCAGACTTGTTCAACAGGCCAGCCATTACGCT
CGTCATCAAAATCACTCGCATCAACCAAACCGTTATTCATTCGTGATTGCGCCTGAGCGAGACGAAATAC
GCGATCGCTGTTAAAAGGACAATTACAAACAGGAATCGAATGCAACCGGCGCAGGAACACTGCCAGCGCA
TCAACAATATTTTCACCTGAATCAGGATATTCTTCTAATACCTGGAATGCTGTTTTCCCAGGGATCGCAG
TGGTGAGTAACCATGCATCATCAGGAGTACGGATAAAATGCTTGATGGTCGGAAGAGGCATAAATTCCGT
CAGCCAGTTTAGTCTGACCATCTCATCTGTAACATCATTGGCAACGCTACCTTTGCCATGTTTCAGAAAC
AACTCTGGCGCATCGGGCTTCCCATACAATCGATAGATTGTCGCACCTGATTGCCCGACATTATCGCGAG
CCCATTTATACCCATATAAATCAGCATCCATGTTGGAATTTAATCGCGGCCTAGAGCAAGACGTTTCCCG
TTGAATATGGCTCATACTCTTCCTTTTTCAATATTATTGAAGCATTTATCAGGGTTATTGTCTCATGAGC
GGATACATATTTGAATGTATTTAGAAAAATAAACAAATAGGGGTTCCGCGCACATTTCCCCGAAAAGTGC
CACCTGACGTCTAAGAAACCATTATTATCATGACATTAACCTATAAAAATAGGCGTATCACGAGGCCCTT
