>Addgene plasmid #128476 | S12_EcoRV_PGK_AscI | depositor partial sequence | sequence record 246245 | partial sequence
GATATCGGGTAGGGGAGGCGCTTTTCCCAAGGCAGTCTGGAGCATGCGCTTTAGCAGCCCCGCTGGGCAC
TTGGCGCTACACAAGTGGCCTCTGGCCTCGCACACATTCCACATCCACCGGTAGGCGCCAACCGGCTCCG
TTCTTTGGTGGCCCCTTCGCGCCACCTTCTACTCCTCCCCTAGTCAGGAAGTTCCCCCCCGCCCCGCAGC
TCGCGTCGTGCAGGACGTGACAAATGGAAGTAGCACGTCTCACTAGTCTCGTGCAGATGGACAGCACCGC
TGAGCAATGGAAGCGGGTAGGCCTTTGGGGCAGCGGCCAATAGCAGCTTTGCTCCTTCGCTTTCTGGGCT
CAGAGGCTGGGAAGGGGTGGGTCCGGGGGCGGGCTCAGGGGCGGGCTCAGGGGCGGGGCGGGCGCCCGAA
GGTCCTCCCGAGGCCCGGCATTCTGCACGCTTCAAAAGCGCACGTCTGCCGCGCTGTTCTCCTCTTCCTC
ATCTCCGGGCCTTTCGGGCGCGCC
